>Addgene plasmid #198222 | pHR_SFFV*/Puro2a-GFP | addgene full sequence | sequence record 389408 | Addgene NGS Result
CGATACCGTCGACCTCGAGGGAATTAATTCGAGCTCGGTACCTTTAAGACCAATGACTTACAAGGCAGCT
GTAGATCTTAGCCACTTTTTAAAAGAAAAGGGGGGACTGGAAGGGCTAATTCACTCCCAACGAAGACAAG
ATCTGCTTTTTGCTTGTACTGGGTCTCTCTGGTTAGACCAGATCTGAGCCTGGGAGCTCTCTGGCTAACT
AGGGAACCCACTGCTTAAGCCTCAATAAAGCTTGCCTTGAGTGCTTCAAGTAGTGTGTGCCCGTCTGTTG
TGTGACTCTGGTAACTAGAGATCCCTCAGACCCTTTTAGTCAGTGTGGAAAATCTCTAGCAGCATCTAGA
ATTAATTCCGTGTATTCTATAGTGTCACCTAAATCGTATGTGTATGATACATAAGGTTATGTATTAATTG
TAGCCGCGTTCTAACGACAATATGTACAAGCCTAATTGTGTAGCATCTGGCTTACTGAAGCAGACCCTAT
CATCTCTCTCGTAAACTGCCGTCAGAGTCGGTTTGGTTGGACGAACCTTCTGAGTTTCTGGTAACGCCGT
CCCGCACCCGGAAATGGTCAGCGAACCAATCAGCAGGGTCATCGCTAGCCAGATCCTCTACGCCGGACGC
ATCGTGGCCGGCATCACCGGCGCCACAGGTGCGGTTGCTGGCGCCTATATCGCCGACATCACCGATGGGG
AAGATCGGGCTCGCCACTTCGGGCTCATGAGCGCTTGTTTCGGCGTGGGTATGGTGGCAGGCCCCGTGGC
CGGGGGACTGTTGGGCGCCATCTCCTTGCATGCACCATTCCTTGCGGCGGCGGTGCTCAACGGCCTCAAC
CTACTACTGGGCTGCTTCCTAATGCAGGAGTCGCATAAGGGAGAGCGTCGAATGGTGCACTCTCAGTACA
ATCTGCTCTGATGCCGCATAGTTAAGCCAGCCCCGACACCCGCCAACACCCGCTGACGCGCCCTGACGGG
CTTGTCTGCTCCCGGCATCCGCTTACAGACAAGCTGTGACCGTCTCCGGGAGCTGCATGTGTCAGAGGTT
TTCACCGTCATCACCGAAACGCGCGAGACGAAAGGGCCTCGTGATACGCCTATTTTTATAGGTTAATGTC
ATGATAATAATGGTTTCTTAGACGTCAGGTGGCACTTTTCGGGGAAATGTGCGCGGAACCCCTATTTGTT
TATTTTTCTAAATACATTCAAATATGTATCCGCTCATGAGACAATAACCCTGATAAATGCTTCAATAATA
TTGAAAAAGGAAGAGTATGAGTATTCAACATTTCCGTGTCGCCCTTATTCCCTTTTTTGCGGCATTTTGC
CTTCCTGTTTTTGCTCACCCAGAAACGCTGGTGAAAGTAAAAGATGCTGAAGATCAGTTGGGTGCACGAG
TGGGTTACATCGAACTGGATCTCAACAGCGGTAAGATCCTTGAGAGTTTTCGCCCCGAAGAACGTTTTCC
AATGATGAGCACTTTTAAAGTTCTGCTATGTGGCGCGGTATTATCCCGTATTGACGCCGGGCAAGAGCAA
CTCGGTCGCCGCATACACTATTCTCAGAATGACTTGGTTGAGTACTCACCAGTCACAGAAAAGCATCTTA
CGGATGGCATGACAGTAAGAGAATTATGCAGTGCTGCCATAACCATGAGTGATAACACTGCGGCCAACTT
ACTTCTGACAACGATCGGAGGACCGAAGGAGCTAACCGCTTTTTTGCACAACATGGGGGATCATGTAACT
CGCCTTGATCGTTGGGAACCGGAGCTGAATGAAGCCATACCAAACGACGAGCGTGACACCACGATGCCTG
TAGCAATGGCAACAACGTTGCGCAAACTATTAACTGGCGAACTACTTACTCTAGCTTCCCGGCAACAATT
AATAGACTGGATGGAGGCGGATAAAGTTGCAGGACCACTTCTGCGCTCGGCCCTTCCGGCTGGCTGGTTT
ATTGCTGATAAATCTGGAGCCGGTGAGCGTGGGTCTCGCGGTATCATTGCAGCACTGGGGCCAGATGGTA
AGCCCTCCCGTATCGTAGTTATCTACACGACGGGGAGTCAGGCAACTATGGATGAACGAAATAGACAGAT
CGCTGAGATAGGTGCCTCACTGATTAAGCATTGGTAACTGTCAGACCAAGTTTACTCATATATACTTTAG
ATTGATTTAAAACTTCATTTTTAATTTAAAAGGATCTAGGTGAAGATCCTTTTTGATAATCTCATGACCA
AAATCCCTTAACGTGAGTTTTCGTTCCACTGAGCGTCAGACCCCGTAGAAAAGATCAAAGGATCTTCTTG
AGATCCTTTTTTTCTGCGCGTAATCTGCTGCTTGCAAACAAAAAAACCACCGCTACCAGCGGTGGTTTGT
TTGCCGGATCAAGAGCTACCAACTCTTTTTCCGAAGGTAACTGGCTTCAGCAGAGCGCAGATACCAAATA
CTGTTCTTCTAGTGTAGCCGTAGTTAGGCCACCACTTCAAGAACTCTGTAGCACCGCCTACATACCTCGC
TCTGCTAATCCTGTTACCAGTGGCTGCTGCCAGTGGCGATAAGTCGTGTCTTACCGGGTTGGACTCAAGA
CGATAGTTACCGGATAAGGCGCAGCGGTCGGGCTGAACGGGGGGTTCGTGCACACAGCCCAGCTTGGAGC
GAACGACCTACACCGAACTGAGATACCTACAGCGTGAGCTATGAGAAAGCGCCACGCTTCCCGAAGGGAG
AAAGGCGGACAGGTATCCGGTAAGCGGCAGGGTCGGAACAGGAGAGCGCACGAGGGAGCTTCCAGGGGGA
AACGCCTGGTATCTTTATAGTCCTGTCGGGTTTCGCCACCTCTGACTTGAGCGTCGATTTTTGTGATGCT
CGTCAGGGGGGCGGAGCCTATGGAAAAACGCCAGCAACGCGGCCTTTTTACGGTTCCTGGCCTTTTGCTG
GCCTTTTGCTCACATGTTCTTTCCTGCGTTATCCCCTGATTCTGTGGATAACCGTATTACCGCCTTTGAG
TGAGCTGATACCGCTCGCCGCAGCCGAACGACCGAGCGCAGCGAGTCAGTGAGCGAGGAAGCGGAAGAGC
GCCCAATACGCAAACCGCCTCTCCCCGCGCGTTGGCCGATTCATTAATGCAGCTGTGGAATGTGTGTCAG
TTAGGGTGTGGAAAGTCCCCAGGCTCCCCAGCAGGCAGAAGTATGCAAAGCATGCATCTCAATTAGTCAG
CAACCAGGTGTGGAAAGTCCCCAGGCTCCCCAGCAGGCAGAAGTATGCAAAGCATGCATCTCAATTAGTC
AGCAACCATAGTCCCGCCCCTAACTCCGCCCATCCCGCCCCTAACTCCGCCCAGTTCCGCCCATTCTCCG
CCCCATGGCTGACTAATTTTTTTTATTTATGCAGAGGCCGAGGTACCGCCTCGGCCTCTGAGCTATTCCA
GAAGTAGTGAGGAGGCTTTTTTGGAGGCCTAGGCTTTTGCAAAAAGCTTGGACACAAGACAGGCTTGCGA
GATATGTTTGAGAATACCACTTTATCCCGCGTCAGGGAGAGGCAGTGCGTAAAAAGACGCGGACTCATGT
GAAATACTGGTTTTTAGTGCGCCAGATCTCTATAATCTCGCGCAACCTATTTTCCCCTCGAACACTTTTT
AAGCCGTAGATAAACAGGCTGGGACACTTCACATGAGCGAAAAATACATCGTCACCTGGGACATGTTGCA
GATCCATGCACGTAAACTCGCAAGCCGACTGATGCCTTCTGAACAATGGAAAGGCATTATTGCCGTAAGC
CGTGGCGGTCTGTACCGGGTGCGTTACTGGCGCGTGAACTGGGTATTCGTCATGTCGATACCGTTTGTAT
TTCCAGCTACGATCACGACAACCAGCGCGAGCTTAAAGTGCTGAAACGCGCAGAAGGCGATGGCGAAGGC
TTCATCGTTATTGATGACCTGGTGGATACCGGTGGTACTGCGGTTGCGATTCGTGAAATGTATCCAAAAG
CGCACTTTGTCACCATCTTCGCAAAACCGGCTGGTCGTCCGCTGGTTGATGACTATGTTGTTGATATCCC
GCAAGATACCTGGATTGAACAGCCGTGGGATATGGGCGTCGTATTCGTCCCGCCAATCTCCGGTCGCTAA
TCTTTTCAACGCCTGGCACTGCCGGGCGTTGTTCTTTTTAACTTCAGGCGGGTTACAATAGTTTCCAGTA
AGTATTCTGGAGGCTGCATCCATGACACAGGCAAACCTGAGCGAAACCCTGTTCAAACCCCGCTTTAAAC
ATCCTGAAACCTCGACGCTAGTCCGCCGCTTTAATCACGGCGCACAACCGCCTGTGCAGTCGGCCCTTGA
TGGTAAAACCATCCCTCACTGGTATCGCATGATTAACCGTCTGATGTGGATCTGGCGCGGCATTGACCCA
CGCGAAATCCTCGACGTCCAGGCACGTATTGTGATGAGCGATGCCGAACGTACCGACGATGATTTATACG
ATACGGTGATTGGCTACCGTGGCGGCAACTGGATTTATGAGTGGGCCCCGGATCTTTGTGAAGGAACCTT
ACTTCTGTGGTGTGACATAATTGGACAAACTACCTACAGAGATTTAAAGCTCTAAGGTAAATATAAAATT
TTTAAGTGTATAATGTGTTAAACTACTGATTCTAATTGTTTGTGTATTTTAGATTCCAACCTATGGAACT
GATGAATGGGAGCAGTGGTGGAATGCCTTTAATGAGGAAAACCTGTTTTGCTCAGAAGAAATGCCATCTA
GTGATGATGAGGCTACTGCTGACTCTCAACATTCTACTCCTCCAAAAAAGAAGAGAAAGGTAGAAGACCC
CAAGGACTTTCCTTCAGAATTGCTAAGTTTTTTGAGTCATGCTGTGTTTAGTAATAGAACTCTTGCTTGC
TTTGCTATTTACACCACAAAGGAAAAAGCTGCACTGCTATACAAGAAAATTATGGAAAAATATTCTGTAA
CCTTTATAAGTAGGCATAACAGTTATAATCATAACATACTGTTTTTTCTTACTCCACACAGGCATAGAGT
GTCTGCTATTAATAACTATGCTCAAAAATTGTGTACCTTTAGCTTTTTAATTTGTAAAGGGGTTAATAAG
GAATATTTGATGTATAGTGCCTTGACTAGAGATCATAATCAGCCATACCACATTTGTAGAGGTTTTACTT
GCTTTAAAAAACCTCCCACACCTCCCCCTGAACCTGAAACATAAAATGAATGCAATTGTTGTTGTTAACT
TGTTTATTGCAGCTTATAATGGTTACAAATAAAGCAATAGCATCACAAATTTCACAAATAAAGCATTTTT
TTCACTGCATTCTAGTTGTGGTTTGTCCAAACTCATCAATGTATCTTATCATGTCTGGATCAACTGGATA
ACTCAAGCTAACCAAAATCATCCCAAACTTCCCACCCCATACCCTATTACCACTGCCAATTACCTGTGGT
TTCATTTACTCTAAACCTGTGATTCCTCTGAATTATTTTCATTTTAAAGAAATTGTATTTGTTAAATATG
TACTACAAACTTAGTAGTTGGAAGGGCTAATTCACTCCCAAAGAAGACAAGATATCCTTGATCTGTGGAT
CTACCACACACAAGGCTACTTCCCTGATTAGCAGAACTACACACCAGGGCCAGGGGTCAGATATCCACTG
ACCTTTGGATGGTGCTACAAGCTAGTACCAGTTGAGCCAGATAAGGTAGAAGAGGCCAATAAAGGAGAGA
ACACCAGCTTGTTACACCCTGTGAGCCTGCATGGGATGGATGACCCGGAGAGAGAAGTGTTAGAGTGGAG
GTTTGACAGCCGCCTAGCATTTCATCACGTGGCCCGAGAGCTGCATCCGGAGTACTTCAAGAACTGCTGA
TATCGAGCTTGCTACAAGGGACTTTCCGCTGGGGACTTTCCAGGGAGGCGTGGCCTGGGCGGGACTGGGG
AGTGGCGAGCCCTCAGATCCTGCATATAAGCAGCTGCTTTTTGCCTGTACTGGGTCTCTCTGGTTAGACC
AGATCTGAGCCTGGGAGCTCTCTGGCTAACTAGGGAACCCACTGCTTAAGCCTCAATAAAGCTTGCCTTG
AGTGCTTCAAGTAGTGTGTGCCCGTCTGTTGTGTGACTCTGGTAACTAGAGATCCCTCAGACCCTTTTAG
TCAGTGTGGAAAATCTCTAGCAGTGGCGCCCGAACAGGGACTTGAAAGCGAAAGGGAAACCAGAGGAGCT
CTCTCGACGCAGGACTCGGCTTGCTGAAGCGCGCACGGCAAGAGGCGAGGGGCGGCGACTGGTGAGTACG
CCAAAAATTTTGACTAGCGGAGGCTAGAAGGAGAGAGATGGGTGCGAGAGCGTCAGTATTAAGCGGGGGA
GAATTAGATCGCGATGGGAAAAAATTCGGTTAAGGCCAGGGGGAAAGAAAAAATATAAATTAAAACATAT
AGTATGGGCAAGCAGGGAGCTAGAACGATTCGCAGTTAATCCTGGCCTGTTAGAAACATCAGAAGGCTGT
AGACAAATACTGGGACAGCTACAACCATCCCTTCAGACAGGATCAGAAGAACTTAGATCATTATATAATA
CAGTAGCAACCCTCTATTGTGTGCATCAAAGGATAGAGATAAAAGACACCAAGGAAGCTTTAGACAAGAT
AGAGGAAGAGCAAAACAAAAGTAAGACCACCGCACAGCAAGCGGCCGGCCGCTGATCTTCAGACCTGGAG
GAGGAGATATGAGGGACAATTGGAGAAGTGAATTATATAAATATAAAGTAGTAAAAATTGAACCATTAGG
AGTAGCACCCACCAAGGCAAAGAGAAGAGTGGTGCAGAGAGAAAAAAGAGCAGTGGGAATAGGAGCTTTG
TTCCTTGGGTTCTTGGGAGCAGCAGGAAGCACTATGGGCGCAGCGTCAATGACGCTGACGGTACAGGCCA
GACAATTATTGTCTGGTATAGTGCAGCAGCAGAACAATTTGCTGAGGGCTATTGAGGCGCAACAGCATCT
GTTGCAACTCACAGTCTGGGGCATCAAGCAGCTCCAGGCAAGAATCCTGGCTGTGGAAAGATACCTAAAG
GATCAACAGCTCCTGGGGATTTGGGGTTGCTCTGGAAAACTCATTTGCACCACTGCTGTGCCTTGGAATG
CTAGTTGGAGTAATAAATCTCTGGAACAGATTTGGAATCACACGACCTGGATGGAGTGGGACAGAGAAAT
TAACAATTACACAAGCTTAATACACTCCTTAATTGAAGAATCGCAAAACCAGCAAGAAAAGAATGAACAA
GAATTATTGGAATTAGATAAATGGGCAAGTTTGTGGAATTGGTTTAACATAACAAATTGGCTGTGGTATA
TAAAATTATTCATAATGATAGTAGGAGGCTTGGTAGGTTTAAGAATAGTTTTTGCTGTACTTTCTATAGT
GAATAGAGTTAGGCAGGGATATTCACCATTATCGTTTCAGACCCACCTCCCAACCCCGAGGGGACCCGAC
AGGCCCGAAGGAATAGAAGAAGAAGGTGGAGAGAGAGACAGAGACAGATCCATTCGATTAGTGAACGGAT
CTCGACGGTATCGCCAAATGGCAGTATTCATCCACAATTTTAAAAGAAAAGGGGGGATTGGGGGGTACAG
TGCAGGGGAAAGAATAGTAGACATAATAGCAACAGACATACAAACTAAAGAATTACAAAAACAAATTACA
AAAATTCAAAATTTTCGGGTTTATTACAGGGACAGCAGAGATCCAGTTTGGATCGATAAGCTTGATATCG
AATTCCTGCAGCCCCGATAAAATAAAAGATTTTATTTAGTCTCCAGAAAAAGGGGGGAATGAAAGACCCC
ACCTGTAGGTTTGGCAAGCTAGCTGCAGTAACGCCATTTTGCAAGGCATGGAAAAATACCAAACCAAGAA
TAGAGAAGTTCAGATCAAGGGCGGGTACATGAAAATAGCTAACGTTGGGCCAAACAGGATATCTGCGGTG
AGCAGTTTCGGCCCCGGCCCGGGGCCAAGAACAGATGGTCACCGCAGTTTCGGCCCCGGCCCGAGGCCAA
GAACAGATGGTCCCCAGATATGGCCCAACCCTCAGCAGTTTCTTAAGACCCATCAGATGTTTCCAGGCTC
CCCCAAGGACCTGAAATGACCCTGCGCCTTATTTGAATTAACCAATCAGCCTGCTTCTCGCTTCTGTTCG
CGCGCTTCTGCTTCCCGAGCTCTATAAAAGAGCTCACAACCCCTCACTCGGCGCGCCAGTCCTCCGACAG
ACTGAGTCGCCCGGGGGGGATCTGGAGCTCTCGAGAATTCTCACGCGTCAAGTGGAGCAAGGCAGGTGGA
CAGTGGATCCAGGCCTCTGAGGCCACCATGGCGACGGAGTATAAGCCGACTGTTAGGTTGGCCACGCGCG
ACGACGTTCCGAGAGCAGTGCGGACTTTGGCGGCAGCCTTCGCAGACTATCCGGCTACACGCCACACCGT
CGACCCGGATCGCCATATTGAGCGAGTTACGGAACTTCAGGAACTTTTTCTTACTAGAGTGGGCCTGGAC
ATTGGTAAAGTCTGGGTAGCTGATGACGGTGCCGCAGTGGCCGTCTGGACCACTCCCGAAAGCGTTGAAG
CCGGAGCCGTCTTTGCTGAAATCGGCAGCCGCATGGCGGAGCTTTCCGGTTCCAGACTCGCCGCGCAACA
ACAAATGGAAGGTCTCCTGGCTCCCCATAGACCAAAGGAACCAGCGTGGTTCCTTGCGACTGTCGGAGTC
TCTCCCGACCACCAAGGCAAGGGGCTGGGGTCCGCAGTAGTCCTTCCAGGCGTAGAAGCTGCGGAACGAG
CAGGAGTCCCTGCGTTCCTGGAGACATCAGCCCCTCGCAATCTTCCGTTTTATGAGAGGTTGGGATTCAC
GGTGACAGCCGATGTAGAAGTACCAGAAGGACCGCGAACCTGGTGCATGACCAGGAAGCCGGGTGCCGTG
ACCGAGCTTCTGTACCGAATGAAGCGGGCGGAGACATACTGCCCAAGGCCACTTCTGGCTATTCATCCGA
CCGAAGCCCGCCACAAACAAAAGATCGTAGCTCCCGTTAAACAGACGCTGAATTTTGACCTTCTGAAACT
GGCTGGTGACGTGGAATCCAACCCTGGACCCGTGAGCAAGGGCGAGGAGCTGTTCACCGGGGTGGTGCCC
ATCCTGGTCGAGCTGGACGGCGACGTAAACGGCCACAAGTTCAGCGTGTCCGGCGAGGGCGAGGGCGATG
CCACCTACGGCAAGCTGACCCTGAAGTTCATCTGCACCACCGGCAAGCTGCCCGTGCCCTGGCCCACCCT
CGTGACCACCTTCACCTACGGCGTGCAGTGCTTCGCCCGCTACCCCGACCACATGAAGCAGCACGACTTC
TTCAAGTCCGCCATGCCCGAAGGCTACGTCCAGGAGCGCACCATCTTCTTCAAGGACGACGGCAACTACA
AGACCCGCGCCGAGGTGAAGTTCGAGGGCGACACCCTGGTGAACCGCATCGAGCTGAAGGGCATCGACTT
CAAGGAGGACGGCAACATCCTGGGGCACAAGCTGGAGTACAACTACAACAGCCACAAGGTCTATATCACC
GCCGACAAGCAGAAGAACGGCATCAAGGTGAACTTCAAGACCCGCCACAACATCGAGGACGGCAGCGTGC
AGCTCGCCGACCACTACCAGCAGAACACCCCCATCGGCGACGGCCCCGTGCTGCTGCCCGACAACCACTA
CCTGAGCACCCAGTCCGCCCTGAGCAAAGACCCCAACGAGAAGCGCGATCACATGGTCCTGCTGGAGTTC
GTGACCGCCGCCGGGATCACTCTCGGCATGGACGAGCTGTACAAGTAAGGCCTGTCAGGCCAAGCGCGGC
CGCAACTCCCACCTGCAACATGCGTGACTGACTGAGGCCGCGACTCTAGAGTCGACCTGCAGGCATGCAA
GCTTGATATCAAGCTTATCGATAATCAACCTCTGGATTACAAAATTTGTGAAAGATTGACTGGTATTCTT
AACTATGTTGCTCCTTTTACGCTATGTGGATACGCTGCTTTAATGCCTTTGTATCATGCTATTGCTTCCC
GTATGGCTTTCATTTTCTCCTCCTTGTATAAATCCTGGTTGCTGTCTCTTTATGAGGAGTTGTGGCCCGT
TGTCAGGCAACGTGGCGTGGTGTGCACTGTGTTTGCTGACGCAACCCCCACTGGTTGGGGCATTGCCACC
ACCTGTCAGCTCCTTTCCGGGACTTTCGCTTTCCCCCTCCCTATTGCCACGGCGGAACTCATCGCCGCCT
GCCTTGCCCGCTGCTGGACAGGGGCTCGGCTGTTGGGCACTGACAATTCCGTGGTGTTGTCGGGGAAATC
ATCGTCCTTTCCTTGGCTGCTCGCCTGTGTTGCCACCTGGATTCTGCGCGGGACGTCCTTCTGCTACGTC
CCTTCGGCCCTCAATCCAGCGGACCTTCCTTCCCGCGGCCTGCTGCCGGCTCTGCGGCCTCTTCCGCGTC
TTCGCCTTCGCCCTCAGACGAGTCGGATCTCCCTTTGGGCCGCCTCCCCGCAT
Features (pLannotate 1.2.2; 34 found; start..end, strand, type, name):
     38..106     +  CDS            nef (fragment): NEF_HV1Z2 - Experimental evidence at protein level: Swiss-Prot protein existence level 1. Extracellular Nef protein targets CD4(+) T-lymphocytes for apoptosis by interacting with CXCR4 surface receptors. From Human immunodeficiency virus type 1 group M subtype D (isolate Z2/CDC-Z34) (HIV-1).
    108..341     +  LTR            3' LTR (ΔU3): self-inactivating 3' long terminal repeat (LTR) from HIV-1
    366..384     -  promoter       SP6 promoter: promoter for bacteriophage SP6 RNA polymerase
    612..891     +  CDS            TcR (fragment): tetracycline efflux protein; tet; confers resistance to tetracycline
    892..940     -  misc_feature   bom (fragment): basis of mobility region from pBR322
   1042..1077    -  CDS            rop (fragment): Rop protein, which maintains plasmids at low copy number; rop
   1172..1276    +  promoter       AmpR promoter: bla
   1277..2137    +  CDS            AmpR: β-lactamase; bla; confers resistance to ampicillin, carbenicillin, and related antibiotics
   2308..2896    +  rep_origin     ori: high-copy-number ColE1/pMB1/pBR322/pUC origin of replication
   3079..3135    +  CDS            lacI (fragment): lac repressor; lacI; The lac repressor binds to the lac operator to inhibit transcription in E. coli. This inhibition can be relieved by adding lactose or isopropyl-β-D-thiogalactopyranoside (IPTG).
   3130..3473    +  promoter       SV40 promoter: SV40 enhancer and early promoter
   3673..3792    +  CDS            gpt (fragment): XGPT_ECOLI - Also known as gpp, gxu. Experimental evidence at protein level: Swiss-Prot protein existence level 1. Purine salvage pathway enzyme that catalyzes the transfer of the ribosyl-5-phosphate group from 5-phospho-alpha-D-ribose 1- diphosphate (PRPP) to the N9 position of the 6-oxopurines guanine and xanthine to form the corresponding ribonucleotides GMP (guanosine 5'- monophosphate) and XMP (xanthosine 5'-monophosphate), with the release of PPi. To a lesser extent, also acts on hypoxanthine (PubMed:9100006, PubMed:3886014). Does not ribophosphorylate adenine (PubMed:3886014). From Esch
   3792..4127    +  CDS            gpt (fragment): XGPT_ECOLI - Also known as gpp, gxu. Experimental evidence at protein level: Swiss-Prot protein existence level 1. Purine salvage pathway enzyme that catalyzes the transfer of the ribosyl-5-phosphate group from 5-phospho-alpha-D-ribose 1- diphosphate (PRPP) to the N9 position of the 6-oxopurines guanine and xanthine to form the corresponding ribonucleotides GMP (guanosine 5'- monophosphate) and XMP (xanthosine 5'-monophosphate), with the release of PPi. To a lesser extent, also acts on hypoxanthine (PubMed:9100006, PubMed:3886014). Does not ribophosphorylate adenine (PubMed:3886014). From Esch
   4222..4527    +  CDS            frsA (fragment): FRSA_ECOLI - Also known as yafA. Experimental evidence at protein level: Swiss-Prot protein existence level 1. Catalyzes the hydrolysis of esters (PubMed:15808744). Displays esterase activity toward pNP-butyrate (PubMed:15808744). May stimulate mixed-acid fermentation by acting as a fermentation/respiration switch that down-regulates respiration and up- regulates fermentation rates (PubMed:15169777). From Escherichia coli (strain K12).
   4531..4605    +  CDS            small t antigen (fragment): SV40 (simian virus 40) small t antigen
   4607..4672    +  intron         small t intron: SV40 (simian virus 40) small t antigen intron
   4802..4822    +  CDS            SV40 NLS: nuclear localization signal of SV40 (simian virus 40) large T antigen
   5141..5224    +  CDS            large T antigen (fragment): large T antigen from SV40 (simian virus 40)
   5247..5381    +  polyA_signal   SV40 poly(A) signal: SV40 polyadenylation signal
   5548..5877    +  CDS            nef (fragment): NEF_HV1BR - Experimental evidence at protein level: Swiss-Prot protein existence level 1. Extracellular Nef protein targets CD4(+) T-lymphocytes for apoptosis by interacting with CXCR4 surface receptors (PubMed:14990729). From Human immunodeficiency virus type 1 group M subtype B (isolate BRU/LAI) (HIV-1).
   5925..6182    +  LTR            5' LTR (truncated): truncated 5' long terminal repeat (LTR) from HIV-1
   6229..6354    +  misc_feature   HIV-1 Ψ: packaging signal of human immunodeficiency virus type 1
   6338..6676    +  CDS            HIV-1 gag (fragment): gag protein from human immunodeficiency virus 1; gag
   6851..7084    +  misc_feature   RRE: The Rev response element (RRE) of HIV-1 allows for Rev-dependent mRNA export from the nucleus to the cytoplasm.
   7461..7561    +  CDS            Rev (fragment): human immunodeficiency virus 1 (HIV-1) Rev protein; rev; enhances nuclear export of unspliced and incompletely spliced viral mRNAs
   7598..7715    +  misc_feature   cPPT/CTS: central polypurine tract and central termination sequence of HIV-1
   7752..7784    -  misc_feature   MCS (fragment): pBluescript multiple cloning site
   7868..8275    +  promoter       SFFV promoter: spleen focus-forming virus long terminal repeat (LTR) promoter
   8364..8957    +  CDS            pac: PUAC_STRAD - Protein predicted: Swiss-Prot protein existence level 4. Detoxification of puromycin. From Streptomyces alboniger.
   9132..9848    +  CDS            EmGFP: Emerald GFP mammalian codon-optimized
   9914..9944    +  misc_feature   MCS (fragment): pUC18/19 multiple cloning site
   9945..9963    +  misc_feature   MCS (fragment): pBluescript multiple cloning site
   9963..10551   +  misc_feature   WPRE: woodchuck hepatitis virus posttranscriptional regulatory element
  10552..21      +  misc_feature   MCS (fragment) (across the origin): pBluescript multiple cloning site
