[The description below was written by a language model from this plasmid's Addgene catalogue record and pLannotate feature annotations shown in this document.]
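Description:
pHR_SFFV*/Puro2a-GFP is an HIV-1-based lentiviral transfer plasmid for mammalian expression, built on a modified version of the pHR_SFFV backbone. It is propagated in E. coli through a high-copy ColE1/pUC-type origin and an ampicillin resistance (β-lactamase) gene. The catalogue lists a total size of about 10 kb, while the full sequencing record is 10,553 nt. The viral portion comprises a truncated 5' LTR, the Ψ packaging signal with an adjoining gag fragment, the Rev response element for Rev-dependent nuclear export of the genomic RNA, a cPPT/CTS, a WPRE downstream of the transgene to boost transcript expression, and a U3-deleted, self-inactivating 3' LTR. Because the plasmid carries only fragments of viral genes, virus production depends on packaging and envelope functions supplied in trans.

The payload is a single open reading frame driven by the spleen focus-forming virus (SFFV) LTR promoter. It consists of a human codon-optimized puromycin N-acetyltransferase (pac) gene, an FMDV 2A sequence, and then EGFP. The annotation software labels the fluorescent protein as Emerald GFP, a close variant, whereas the depositor calls it EGFP. The 2A element causes ribosomal skipping, so the resistance enzyme and the reporter are produced as separate proteins from one transcript. Transduced cells can therefore be selected with puromycin and tracked by green fluorescence.

Outside the viral region, the backbone retains an SV40 promoter–gpt cassette with the SV40 small t intron and polyadenylation signal, plus pBR322-derived remnants. The asterisk in the name reflects a small edit within the SV40 promoter that destroyed an SfiI site, created a KpnI site and kept the NcoI site. The record does not state a specific application beyond expression of this selectable reporter cassette.
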