Addgene plasmid #198222: pHR_SFFV*/Puro2a-GFP
Purpose: Lentiviral plasmid derived from pHR_SFFV (Addgene #79121) expressing cDNA for a codon-optimized puromycin resistance gene, followed by an FMDV 2A domain and then EGFP
Depositing lab: Eric Davis. Depositing organization: University of Texas MD Anderson Cancer Center.
Backbone
  Vector backbone: modified version of pHR_SFFV
  Backbone manufacturer: Addgene #79121
  Backbone size w/o insert (bp): 8500
  Total vector size (bp): 10000
  Modifications to backbone: Unique NcoI and SfiI sites within the SV40 promoter were opened, releasing a short sequence, and filled in with an oligo that restored the NcoI site, and also restored the removed sequence, with the exception of adding 2 nucleotides that destroyed the SfiI site and created a KpnI site
  Vector type: Mammalian Expression, Lentiviral
  Selectable markers: Puromycin
Growth in bacteria
  Bacterial resistance: Ampicillin, 100 μg/mL
  Growth temperature: 37°C
  Growth strain: NEB Stable
  Copy number: Unknown
Gene/Insert
  Gene/Insert name: EGFP
  Species: Synthetic
  Insert size (bp): 1500
  Tag / fusion protein: Codon-optimized puromycin resistance gene, followed by an FMVD 2A sequence (N terminal on insert)
Resource information
  A portion of this plasmid was derived from a plasmid made by: The PAG1 cDNA, and the human codon-optimized puromycin resistance gene with FMVD 2A, were separately synthesized as gene blocks by IDT
Terms and licenses: Academic/Nonprofit Terms; Industry Terms: Not Available to Industry
How to cite: pHR_SFFV*/Puro2a-GFP was a gift from Eric Davis (Addgene plasmid # 198222 ; http://n2t.net/addgene:198222 ; RRID:Addgene_198222)
